>Addgene plasmid #187905 | c-Fos | addgene full sequence | sequence record 375470 | Addgene NGS Result
TAACTCACATTAATTGCGTTGCGCTCACTGCCCGCTTTCCAGTCGGGAAACCTGTCGTGCCAGCTGCATT
AATGAATCGGCCAACGCGCGGGGAGAGGCGGTTTGCGTATTGGGCGCTCTTCCGCTTCCTCGCTCACTGA
CTCGCTGCGCTCGGTCGTTCGGCTGCGGCGAGCGGTATCAGCTCACTCAAAGGCGGTAATACGGTTATCC
ACAGAATCAGGGGATAACGCAGGAAAGAACATGTGAGCAAAAGGCCAGCAAAAGGCCAGGAACCGTAAAA
AGGCCGCGTTGCTGGCGTTTTTCCATAGGCTCCGCCCCCCTGACGAGCATCACAAAAATCGACGCTCAAG
TCAGAGGTGGCGAAACCCGACAGGACTATAAAGATACCAGGCGTTTCCCCCTGGAAGCTCCCTCGTGCGC
TCTCCTGTTCCGACCCTGCCGCTTACCGGATACCTGTCCGCCTTTCTCCCTTCGGGAAGCGTGGCGCTTT
CTCATAGCTCACGCTGTAGGTATCTCAGTTCGGTGTAGGTCGTTCGCTCCAAGCTGGGCTGTGTGCACGA
ACCCCCCGTTCAGCCCGACCGCTGCGCCTTATCCGGTAACTATCGTCTTGAGTCCAACCCGGTAAGACAC
GACTTATCGCCACTGGCAGCAGCCACTGGTAACAGGATTAGCAGAGCGAGGTATGTAGGCGGTGCTACAG
AGTTCTTGAAGTGGTGGCCTAACTACGGCTACACTAGAAGAACAGTATTTGGTATCTGCGCTCTGCTGAA
GCCAGTTACCTTCGGAAAAAGAGTTGGTAGCTCTTGATCCGGCAAACAAACCACCGCTGGTAGCGGTGGT
TTTTTTGTTTGCAAGCAGCAGATTACGCGCAGAAAAAAAGGATCTCAAGAAGATCCTTTGATCTTTTCTA
CGGGGTCTGACGCTCAGTGGAACGAAAACTCACGTTAAGGGATTTTGGTCATGAGATTATCAAAAAGGAT
CTTCACCTAGATCCTTTTAAATTAAAAATGAAGTTTTAAATCAATCTAAAGTATATATGAGTAAACTTGG
TCTGACAGTTACCAATGCTTAATCAGTGAGGCACCTATCTCAGCGATCTGTCTATTTCGTTCATCCATAG
TTGCCTGACTCCCCGTCGTGTAGATAACTACGATACGGGAGGGCTTACCATCTGGCCCCAGTGCTGCAAT
GATACCGCGAGACCCACGCTCACCGGCTCCAGATTTATCAGCAATAAACCAGCCAGCCGGAAGGGCCGAG
CGCAGAAGTGGTCCTGCAACTTTATCCGCCTCCATCCAGTCTATTAATTGTTGCCGGGAAGCTAGAGTAA
GTAGTTCGCCAGTTAATAGTTTGCGCAACGTTGTTGCCATTGCTACAGGCATCGTGGTGTCACGCTCGTC
GTTTGGTATGGCTTCATTCAGCTCCGGTTCCCAACGATCAAGGCGAGTTACATGATCCCCCATGTTGTGC
AAAAAAGCGGTTAGCTCCTTCGGTCCTCCGATCGTTGTCAGAAGTAAGTTGGCCGCAGTGTTATCACTCA
TGGTTATGGCAGCACTGCATAATTCTCTTACTGTCATGCCATCCGTAAGATGCTTTTCTGTGACTGGTGA
GTACTCAACCAAGTCATTCTGAGAATAGTGTATGCGGCGACCGAGTTGCTCTTGCCCGGCGTCAATACGG
GATAATACCGCGCCACATAGCAGAACTTTAAAAGTGCTCATCATTGGAAAACGTTCTTCGGGGCGAAAAC
TCTCAAGGATCTTACCGCTGTTGAGATCCAGTTCGATGTAACCCACTCGTGCACCCAACTGATCTTCAGC
ATCTTTTACTTTCACCAGCGTTTCTGGGTGAGCAAAAACAGGAAGGCAAAATGCCGCAAAAAAGGGAATA
AGGGCGACACGGAAATGTTGAATACTCATACTCTTCCTTTTTCAATATTATTGAAGCATTTATCAGGGTT
ATTGTCTCATGAGCGGATACATATTTGAATGTATTTAGAAAAATAAACAAATAGGGGTTCCGCGCACATT
TCCCCGAAAAGTGCCACCTGACGTCGACGGATCGGGAGATCTCCCGATCCCCTATGGTGCACTCTCAGTA
CAATCTGCTCTGATGCCGCATAGTTAAGCCAGTATCTGCTCCCTGCTTGTGTGTTGGAGGTCGCTGAGTA
GTGCGCGAGCAAAATTTAAGCTACAACAAGGCAAGGCTTGACCGACAATTGCATGAAGAATCTGCTTAGG
GTTAGGCGTTTTGCGCTGCTTCGCGATGTACGGGCCAGATATACGCGTTGACATTGATTATTGACTAGTT
ATTAATAGTAATCAATTACGGGGTCATTAGTTCATAGCCCATATATGGAGTTCCGCGTTACATAACTTAC
GGTAAATGGCCCGCCTGGCTGACCGCCCAACGACCCCCGCCCATTGACGTCAATAATGACGTATGTTCCC
ATAGTAACGCCAATAGGGACTTTCCATTGACGTCAATGGGTGGAGTATTTACGGTAAACTGCCCACTTGG
CAGTACATCAAGTGTATCATATGCCAAGTACGCCCCCTATTGACGTCAATGACGGTAAATGGCCCGCCTG
GCATTATGCCCAGTACATGACCTTATGGGACTTTCCTACTTGGCAGTACATCTACGTATTAGTCATCGCT
ATTACCATGGTGATGCGGTTTTGGCAGTACATCAATGGGCGTGGATAGCGGTTTGACTCACGGGGATTTC
CAAGTCTCCACCCCATTGACGTCAATGGGAGTTTGTTTTGGCACCAAAATCAACGGGACTTTCCAAAATG
TCGTAACAACTCCGCCCCATTGACGCAAATGGGCGGTAGGCGTGTACGGTGGGAGGTCTATATAAGCAGA
GCTCTCTGGCTAACTAGAGAACCCACTGCTTACTGGCTTATCGAAATTAATACGACTCACTATAGGGAGA
CCCAAGCTGGCTAGCGTTTAAACTTAAGCTTGGTACCGAGCTCGGATCCACTAGTCCAGTGTGGTGGAAT
TCTGCAGATATCCAGCACAGTGGCGGCCGCTCGAGGCGCAGCGAACGAGCAGTGACCGTGCTCCTACCCA
GCTCTGCTTCACAGCGCCCACCTGTCTCCGCCCCTCGGCCCCTCGCCCGGCTTTGCCTAACCGCCACGAT
GATGTTCTCGGGCTTCAACGCAGACTACGAGGCGTCATCCTCCCGCTGCAGCAGCGCGTCCCCGGCCGGG
GATAGCCTCTCTTACTACCACTCACCCGCAGACTCCTTCTCCAGCATGGGCTCGCCTGTCAACGCGCAGG
ACTTCTGCACGGACCTGGCCGTCTCCAGTGCCAACTTCATTCCCACGGTCACTGCCATCTCGACCAGTCC
GGACCTGCAGTGGCTGGTGCAGCCCGCCCTCGTCTCCTCCGTGGCCCCATCGCAGACCAGAGCCCCTCAC
CCTTTCGGAGTCCCCGCCCCCTCCGCTGGGGCTTACTCCAGGGCTGGCGTTGTGAAGACCATGACAGGAG
GCCGAGCGCAGAGCATTGGCAGGAGGGGCAAGGTGGAACAGTTATCTCCAGAAGAAGAAGAGAAAAGGAG
AATCCGAAGGGAAAGGAATAAGATGGCTGCAGCCAAATGCCGCAACCGGAGGAGGGAGCTGACTGATACA
CTCCAAGCGGAGACAGACCAACTAGAAGATGAGAAGTCTGCTTTGCAGACCGAGATTGCCAACCTGCTGA
AGGAGAAGGAAAAACTAGAGTTCATCCTGGCAGCTCACCGACCTGCCTGCAAGATCCCTGATGACCTGGG
CTTCCCAGAAGAGATGTCTGTGGCTTCCCTTGATCTGACTGGGGGCCTGCCAGAGGTTGCCACCCCGGAG
TCTGAGGAGGCCTTCACCCTGCCTCTCCTCAATGACCCTGAGCCCAAGCCCTCAGTGGAACCTGTCAAGA
GCATCAGCAGCATGGAGCTGAAGACCGAGCCCTTTGATGACTTCCTGTTCCCAGCATCATCCAGGCCCAG
TGGCTCTGAGACAGCCCGCTCCGTGCCAGACATGGACCTATCTGGGTCCTTCTATGCAGCAGACTGGGAG
CCTCTGCACAGTGGCTCCCTGGGGATGGGGCCCATGGCCACAGAGCTGGAGCCCCTGTGCACTCCGGTGG
TCACCTGTACTCCCAGCTGCACTGCTTACACGTCTTCCTTCGTCTTCACCTACCCCGAGGCTGACTCCTT
CCCCAGCTGTGCAGCTGCCCACCGCAAGGGCAGCAGCAGCAATGAGCCTTCCTCTGACTCGCTCAGCTCA
CCCACGCTGCTGGCCCTGTGAGGGGGCAGGGAAGGGGAGGCAGCCGGCACCCACAAGTGCCACTGCCCGA
GCTGGTGCATTACAGAGAGGAGAAACACATCTTCCCTAGAGGGTTCCTGTAGACCTAGGGAGGACCTTAT
CTGTGCGTGAAACACACCAGGCTGTGGGCCTCAAGGACTTGAAAGCATCCATGTGTGGACTCAAGTCCTT
ACCTCTTCCGGAGATGTAGCAAAACGCATGGAGTGTGTATTGTTCCCAGTGACACTTCAGAGAGCTGGTA
GTTAGTAGCATGTTGAGCCAGGCCTGGGTCTGTGTCTCTTTTCTCTTTCTCCTTAGTCTTCTCATAGCAT
TAACTAATCTATTGGGTTCATTATTGGAATTAACCTGGTGCTGGATATTTTCAAATTGTATCTAGTGCAG
CTGATTTTAACAATAACTACTGTGTTCCTGGCAATAGTGTGTTCTGATTAGAAATGACCAATATTATACT
AAGAAAAGATACGACTTTATTTTCTGGTAGATAGAAATAAATAGCTATATCCATGTACTGTAGTTTTTCT
TCAACCGCGCGTTTAAACCCGCTGATCAGCCTCGACTGTGCCTTCTAGTTGCCAGCCATCTGTTGTTTGC
CCCTCCCCCGTGCCTTCCTTGACCCTGGAAGGTGCCACTCCCACTGTCCTTTCCTAATAAAATGAGGAAA
TTGCATCGCATTGTCTGAGTAGGTGTCATTCTATTCTGGGGGGTGGGGTGGGGCAGGACAGCAAGGGGGA
GGATTGGGAAGACAATAGCAGGCATGCTGGGGATGCGGTGGGCTCTATGGCTTCTGAGGCGGAAAGAACC
AGCTGGGGCTCTAGGGGGTATCCCC
[124 nt withheld, positions 5136-5259]
C
[91 nt withheld, positions 5261-5351]
A
[49 nt withheld, positions 5353-5401]
CCTTTGACGTTGGAGTCCACGTTCTTT
[37 nt withheld, positions 5429-5465]
ACCCTATCTCGGTCTATTCTTTTGATTTATAAGGGATTTTGCCGATTTCGGCCTATTGGTTAAAAAATGA
GCTGATTTAACAAAAATTTAACGCGAATTAATTCTGTGGAATGTGTGTCAGTTAGGGTGTGGAAAGTCCC
CAGGCTCCCCAGCAGGCAGAAGTATGCAAAGCATGCATCTCAATTAGTCAGCAACCAGGTGTGGAAAGTC
CCCAGGCTCCCCAGCAGGCAGAAGTATGCAAAGCATGCATCTCAATTAGTCAGCAACCATAGTCCCGCCC
CTAACTCCGCCCATCCCGCCCCTAACTCCGCCCAGTTCCGCCCATTCTCCGCCCCATGGCTGACTAATTT
TTTTTATTTATGCAGAGGCCGAGGCCGCCTCTGCCTCTGAGCTATTCCAGAAGTAGTGAGGAGGCTTTTT
TGGAGGCCTAGGCTTTTGCAAAAAGCTCCCGGGAGCTTGTATATCCATTTTCGGATCTGATCAAGAGACA
GGATGAGGATCGTTTCGCATGATTGAACAAGATGGATTGCACGCAGGTTCTCCGGCCGCTTGGGTGGAGA
GGCTATTCGGCTATGACTGGGCACAACAGACAATCGGCTGCTCTGATGCCGCCGTGTTCCGGCTGTCAGC
GCAGGGGCGCCCGGTTCTTTTTGTCAAGACCGACCTGTCCGGTGCCCTGAATGAACTGCAGGACGAGGCA
GCGCGGCTATCGTGGCTGGCCACGACGGGCGTTCCTTGCGCAGCTGTGCTCGACGTTGTCACTGAAGCGG
GAAGGGACTGGCTGCTATTGGGCGAAGTGCCGGGGCAGGATCTCCTGTCATCTCACCTTGCTCCTGCCGA
GAAAGTATCCATCATGGCTGATGCAATGCGGCGGCTGCATACGCTTGATCCGGCTACCTGCCCATTCGAC
CACCAAGCGAAACATCGCATCGAGCGAGCACGTACTCGGATGGAAGCCGGTCTTGTCGATCAGGATGATC
TGGACGAAGAGCATCAGGGGCTCGCGCCAGCCGAACTGTTCGCCAGGCTCAAGGCGCGCATGCCCGACGG
CGAGGATCTCGTCGTGACCCATGGCGATGCCTGCTTGCCGAATATCATGGTGGAAAATGGCCGCTTTTCT
GGATTCATCGACTGTGGCCGGCTGGGTGTGGCGGACCGCTATCAGGACATAGCGTTGGCTACCCGTGATA
TTGCTGAAGAGCTTGGCGGCGAATGGGCTGACCGCTTCCTCGTGCTTTACGGTATCGCCGCTCCCGATTC
GCAGCGCATCGCCTTCTATCGCCTTCTTGACGAGTTCTTCTGAGCGGGACTCTGGGGTTCGAAATGACCG
ACCAAGCGACGCCCAACCTGCCATCACGAGATTTCGATTCCACCGCCGCCTTCTATGAAAGGTTGGGCTT
CGGAATCGTTTTCCGGGACGCCGGCTGGATGATCCTCCAGCGCGGGGATCTCATGCTGGAGTTCTTCGCC
CACCCCAACTTGTTTATTGCAGCTTATAATGGTTACAAATAAAGCAATAGCATCACAAATTTCACAAATA
AAGCATTTTTTTCACTGCATTCTAGTTGTGGTTTGTCCAAACTCATCAATGTATCTTATCATGTCTGTAT
ACCGTCGACCTCTAGCTAGAGCTTGGCGTAATCATGGTCATAGCTGTTTCCTGTGTGAAATTGTTATCCG
CTCACAATTCCACACAACATACGAGCCGGAAGCATAAAGTGTAAAGCCTGGGGTGCCTAATGAGTGAGC
Features (pLannotate 1.2.2; 20 found; start..end, strand, type, name):
     25..117     -  CDS            lacI (fragment): lac repressor; lacI; The lac repressor binds to the lac operator to inhibit transcription in E. coli. This inhibition can be relieved by adding lactose or isopropyl-β-D-thiogalactopyranoside (IPTG).
    300..888     -  rep_origin     ori: high-copy-number ColE1/pMB1/pBR322/pUC origin of replication
   1059..1919    -  CDS            AmpR: β-lactamase; bla; confers resistance to ampicillin, carbenicillin, and related antibiotics
   1920..2024    -  promoter       AmpR promoter: bla
   2083..2135    -  misc_feature   bom (fragment): basis of mobility region from pBR322
   2290..2669    +  enhancer       CMV enhancer: human cytomegalovirus immediate early enhancer
   2670..2873    +  promoter       CMV promoter: human cytomegalovirus (CMV) immediate early promoter
   2869..2902    +  LTR            5' LTR (truncated) (fragment): truncated 5' long terminal repeat (LTR) from HIV-1
   2918..2936    +  promoter       T7 promoter: promoter for bacteriophage T7 RNA polymerase
   3149..4288    +  CDS            FOS: FOS_HUMAN - Also known as G0S7. Experimental evidence at protein level: Swiss-Prot protein existence level 1. Nuclear phosphoprotein which forms a tight but non-covalently linked complex with the JUN/AP-1 transcription factor. In the heterodimer, FOS and JUN/AP-1 basic regions each seems to interact with symmetrical DNA half sites. On TGF-beta activation, forms a multimeric SMAD3/SMAD4/JUN/FOS complex at the AP1/SMAD-binding site to regulate TGF-beta-mediated signaling. Has a critical function in regulating the development of cells destined to form and maintain the skeleton. It is thought to h
   4866..5090    +  polyA_signal   bGH poly(A) signal: bovine growth hormone polyadenylation signal
   5094..5115    +  promoter       SV40 promoter (fragment): SV40 enhancer and early promoter
   5136..5564    +  rep_origin     f1 ori (sequence partly withheld): f1 bacteriophage origin of replication; arrow indicates direction of (+) strand synthesis
   5578..5907    +  promoter       SV40 promoter: SV40 enhancer and early promoter
   5974..6765    +  CDS            neo: KKA2_KLEPN - Also known as kan, nptII. Experimental evidence at protein level: Swiss-Prot protein existence level 1. Resistance to kanamycin, neomycin, paromomycin, ribostamycin, butirosin and gentamicin B. From Klebsiella pneumoniae.
   6789..6947    +  CDS            ble (fragment): BLE_KLEPN - Experimental evidence at protein level: Swiss-Prot protein existence level 1. Binding protein with a strong affinity to the bleomycin family of antibiotics. Binds to CL990; an antimitotic-antibiotic compound. From Klebsiella pneumoniae.
   6942..7063    +  polyA_signal   SV40 poly(A) signal: SV40 polyadenylation signal
   7136..7152    -  protein_bind   lac operator: The lac repressor binds to the lac operator to inhibit transcription in E. coli. This inhibition can be relieved by adding lactose or isopropyl-β-D-thiogalactopyranoside (IPTG). lac repressor encoded by lacI
   7160..7190    -  promoter       lac promoter: promoter for the E. coli lac operon
   7205..12      -  protein_bind   CAP binding site (across the origin): CAP binding activates transcription in the presence of cAMP. E. coli catabolite activator protein
