[The description below was written by a language model from this plasmid's Addgene catalogue record and pLannotate feature annotations shown in this document.]
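Description:
c-Fos is a mammalian expression plasmid built on the pcDNA3.1 backbone that carries a human FOS (c-Fos) cDNA, about 1.8 kb, cloned between the XhoI and ApaI sites, for a total size of roughly 7.2 kb. It is propagated in E. coli using a high-copy ColE1/pUC-type origin and selected with ampicillin through the β-lactamase gene and its own promoter. An f1 origin is also present, which in principle allows production of single-stranded DNA.

The FOS coding sequence lies downstream of the human cytomegalovirus immediate early enhancer and promoter and is followed by the bovine growth hormone polyadenylation signal, giving strong constitutive expression in transfected mammalian cells. The annotated open reading frame spans only part of the insert, so flanking non-coding cDNA sequence appears to be included on both sides; no epitope tag or reporter is annotated. A T7 promoter between the CMV promoter and the insert could support in vitro transcription. A separate cassette, driven by the SV40 enhancer/early promoter and terminated by the SV40 poly(A) signal, encodes neomycin phosphotransferase, allowing G418 selection of stable transfectants. Short annotated fragments (lacI, bom, HIV-1 LTR, ble, and lac promoter/operator elements) look like backbone remnants or partial sequence matches rather than functional parts.

FOS encodes a nuclear phosphoprotein that dimerises with JUN family members to form the AP-1 transcription factor. The plasmid is intended for overexpressing c-Fos in transfected cells, and the associated publication concerns how different AP-1 dimers activate the connexin 43 promoter in myometrial cells.
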