Addgene plasmid #187905: c-Fos
Purpose: Expresses c-Fos in transfected cells
Depositing lab: Jennifer Mitchell. Depositing organization: University of Toronto. Publication: Differential activation of the connexin 43 promoter by dimers of activator protein-1 transcription factors in myometrial cells. Mitchell JA, Lye SJ. Endocrinology. 2005 Apr;146(4):2048-54. doi: 10.1210/en.2004-1066. Epub 2004 Dec 23. PubMed 15618352.
Backbone
  Vector backbone: pcDNA3.1
  Backbone size w/o insert (bp): 5428
  Total vector size (bp): 7208
  Vector type: Mammalian Expression
Growth in bacteria
  Bacterial resistance: Ampicillin, 100 μg/mL
  Growth temperature: 37°C
  Growth strain: DH5alpha
  Copy number: Unknown
Gene/Insert
  Gene/Insert name: cFos (alt name: Fos)
  Species: H. sapiens (human)
  Insert size (bp): 1796
  Entrez Gene: FOS (a.k.a. AP-1, C-FOS, p55)
  Cloning method: Restriction Enzyme; 5′ cloning site XhoI (unknown if destroyed); 3′ cloning site ApaI (unknown if destroyed)
  Sequencing primers: 5′ CMV-F; 3′ BGH-rev
Resource information
  A portion of this plasmid was derived from a plasmid made by: Cloning by Jennifer A Mitchell.
Terms and licenses: Academic/Nonprofit Terms; Industry Terms: Not Available to Industry
How to cite: c-Fos was a gift from Jennifer Mitchell (Addgene plasmid # 187905 ; http://n2t.net/addgene:187905 ; RRID:Addgene_187905)
